Addgene plasmid #119581: pC0.037
Purpose: Level 0 part. Promoter
Depositing lab: Alistair McCormick. Depositing organization: University of Edinburgh. Publication: CyanoGate: A Modular Cloning Suite for Engineering Cyanobacteria Based on the Plant MoClo Syntax. Vasudevan R, Gale GAR, Schiavon AA, Puzorjov A, Malin J, Gillespie MD, Vavitsas K, Zulkower V, Wang B, Howe CJ, Lea-Smith DJ, McCormick AJ. Plant Physiol. 2019 May;180(1):39-55. doi: 10.1104/pp.18.01401. Epub 2019 Feb 28. PubMed 30819783.
Backbone
  Vector backbone: PICH41295
  Backbone size w/o insert (bp): 2247
  Vector type: Synthetic Biology
Growth in bacteria
  Bacterial resistance: Spectinomycin, 50 μg/mL
  Growth temperature: 37°C
  Growth strain: DH5alpha
  Copy number: High Copy
Gene/Insert
  Gene/Insert name: J23107MH
  Species: Synthetic
  Insert size (bp): 88
  Cloning method: Restriction Enzyme; 5′ cloning site BpiI (destroyed during cloning); 3′ cloning site BpiI (destroyed during cloning)
  Sequencing primers: 5′ ttgagtgagctgataccgct; 3′ GTCTCATGAGCGGATACATATTTGAATG
Terms and licenses: Academic/Nonprofit Terms; Industry Terms: Not Available to Industry
Depositor comments: Please visit https://www.biorxiv.org/content/10.1101/426700v1 for bioRxiv preprint.
How to cite: pC0.037 was a gift from Alistair McCormick (Addgene plasmid # 119581 ; http://n2t.net/addgene:119581 ; RRID:Addgene_119581)
