[The description below was written by a language model from this plasmid's Addgene catalogue record and pLannotate feature annotations shown in this document.]
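Description:
pC0.037 is a Level 0 promoter part from the CyanoGate modular cloning suite, a Golden Gate toolkit that extends the plant MoClo syntax to the engineering of cyanobacteria. It is built on the PICH41295 acceptor backbone (about 2.2 kb), giving a small plasmid of roughly 2.3 kb that is maintained in E. coli. Propagation relies on a high-copy ColE1/pUC-type origin, and selection on the aadA gene, which confers spectinomycin (and streptomycin) resistance. An AmpR (bla) promoter lies upstream of aadA. The short integrase and gentamicin acetyltransferase fragments annotated next to aadA appear to be non-functional remnants carried along with the resistance cassette rather than working genes.

The payload is an 88 bp synthetic insert named J23107MH. The name suggests a derivative of the J23107 member of the Anderson series of constitutive bacterial promoters, but the record does not define the "MH" suffix or describe how the part differs from the parent sequence. The insert was cloned through BpiI sites that were destroyed in the process, as is usual for Type IIS assembly into a Level 0 acceptor. The automated annotation does not label the promoter itself. It flags only a short lacI fragment and a lac operator near the end of the sequence, which are probably leftovers of the backbone's original lacZ-type cloning region, though a lac operator inside the insert cannot be excluded from the table alone.

As a Level 0 part, the plasmid is not an expression construct in its own right. It serves as a stored, standardised promoter module to be combined with coding sequence, terminator and other parts in higher-level assemblies, allowing gene expression strength to be tuned in cyanobacterial hosts.
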