Features (pLannotate 1.2.2; 7 found; start..end, strand, type, name):
    110..214     +  promoter       AmpR promoter: bla
    205..285     -  CDS            int (fragment): INT2_ECOLX - Protein inferred from homology: Swiss-Prot protein existence level 3. Putative integrase believed to be involved in the insertion of antibiotic resistance genes into plasmids and transposons. From Escherichia coli.
    373..429     +  CDS            GmR (fragment): gentamycin acetyltransferase; aacC1; confers resistance to gentamycin
    436..1224    +  CDS            aadA: S3AD_ECOLX - Experimental evidence at protein level: Swiss-Prot protein existence level 1. Mediates bacterial resistance to the antibiotics streptomycin and spectinomycin. From Escherichia coli.
   1398..1986    +  rep_origin     ori: high-copy-number ColE1/pMB1/pBR322/pUC origin of replication
   2169..2218    +  CDS            lacI (fragment): lac repressor; lacI; The lac repressor binds to the lac operator to inhibit transcription in E. coli. This inhibition can be relieved by adding lactose or isopropyl-β-D-thiogalactopyranoside (IPTG).
   2275..2291    +  protein_bind   lac operator: The lac repressor binds to the lac operator to inhibit transcription in E. coli. This inhibition can be relieved by adding lactose or isopropyl-β-D-thiogalactopyranoside (IPTG). lac repressor encoded by lacI
>Addgene plasmid #119581 | pC0.037 | addgene full sequence | sequence record 234202 | Addgene NGS Result
GTGGCTCTTCAGTGGACGAAAGGGCCTCGTGATACGCCTATTTTTATAGGTTAATGTCATGATAATAATG
GTTTCTTAGACGTCAGGTGGCACTTTTCGGGGAAATGTGCGCGGAACCCCTATTTGTTTATTTTTCTAAA
TACATTCAAATATGTATCCGCTCATGAGACAATAACCCTGATAAATGCTTCAATAATATTGAAAAAGGAA
GAGTATGCGCTCACGCAACTGGTCCAGAACCTTGACCGAACGCAGCGGTGGTAACGGCGCAGTGGCGGTT
TTCATGGCTTGTTATGACTGTTTTTTTTTGGGGTACAGTCTATGCCTCGGGCATCCAAGCAGCAAGCGCG
TTACGCCGTGGGTCGATGTTTGATGTTATGGAGCAGCAACGATGTTACGCAGCAGGGCAGTCGCCCTAAA
ACAAAGTTAAACATCATGAGGGAAGCGGTGATCGCCGAAGTATCGACTCAACTATCAGAGGTAGTTGGCG
TCATCGAGCGCCATCTCGAACCGACGTTGCTGGCCGTACATTTGTACGGCTCCGCAGTGGATGGCGGCCT
GAAGCCACACAGCGATATTGATTTGCTGGTTACGGTGACCGTAAGGCTTGATGAAACAACGCGGCGAGCT
TTGATCAACGACCTTTTGGAAACTTCGGCTTCCCCTGGAGAGAGCGAGATTCTCCGCGCTGTAGAAGTCA
CCATTGTTGTGCACGACGACATCATTCCGTGGCGTTATCCAGCTAAGCGCGAACTGCAATTTGGAGAATG
GCAGCGCAATGACATTCTTGCAGGTATCTTCGAGCCAGCCACGATCGACATTGATCTGGCTATCTTGCTG
ACAAAAGCAAGAGAACATAGCGTTGCCTTGGTAGGTCCAGCGGCGGAGGAACTCTTTGATCCGGTTCCTG
AACAGGATCTATTTGAGGCGCTAAATGAAACCTTAACGCTATGGAACTCGCCGCCCGACTGGGCTGGCGA
TGAGCGAAATGTAGTGCTTACGTTGTCCCGCATTTGGTACAGCGCAGTAACCGGCAAAATCGCGCCGAAG
GATGTCGCTGCCGACTGGGCAATGGAGCGCCTGCCGGCCCAGTATCAGCCCGTCATACTTGAAGCTAGAC
AGGCTTATCTTGGACAAGAAGAAGATCGCTTGGCCTCGCGCGCAGATCAGTTGGAAGAATTTGTCCATTA
CGTAAAAGGCGAGATCACCAAGGTAGTCGGCAAATAACTGTCAGACCAAGTTTACTCATATATACTTTAG
ATTGATTTAAAACTTCATTTTTAATTTAAAAGGATCTAGGTGAAGATCCTTTTTGATAATCTCATGACCA
AAATCCCTTAACGTGAGTTTTCGTTCCACTGAGCGTCAGACCCCGTAGAAAAGATCAAAGGATCTTCTTG
AGATCCTTTTTTTCTGCGCGTAATCTGCTGCTTGCAAACAAAAAAACCACCGCTACCAGCGGTGGTTTGT
TTGCCGGATCAAGAGCTACCAACTCTTTTTCCGAAGGTAACTGGCTTCAGCAGAGCGCAGATACCAAATA
CTGTTCTTCTAGTGTAGCCGTAGTTAGGCCACCACTTCAAGAACTCTGTAGCACCGCCTACATACCTCGC
TCTGCTAATCCTGTTACCAGTGGCTGCTGCCAGTGGCGATAAGTCGTGTCTTACCGGGTTGGACTCAAGA
CGATAGTTACCGGATAAGGCGCAGCGGTCGGGCTGAACGGGGGGTTCGTGCACACAGCCCAGCTTGGAGC
GAACGACCTACACCGAACTGAGATACCTACAGCGTGAGCTATGAGAAAGCGCCACGCTTCCCGAAGGGAG
AAAGGCGGACAGGTATCCGGTAAGCGGCAGGGTCGGAACAGGAGAGCGCACGAGGGAGCTTCCAGGGGGA
AACGCCTGGTATCTTTATAGTCCTGTCGGGTTTCGCCACCTCTGACTTGAGCGTCGATTTTTGTGATGCT
CGTCAGGGGGGCGGAGCCTATGGAAAAACGCCAGCAACGCGGCCTTTTTACGGTTCCTGGCCTTTTGCTG
GCCTTTTGCTCACATGTTCTTTCCTGCGTTATCCCCTGATTCTGTGGATAACCGTATTACCGCCTTTGAG
TGAGCTGATACCGCTCGCCGCAGCCGAACGACCGAGCGCAGCGAGTCAGTGAGCGAGGAAGCGGAAGAGC
GCCCAATACGCAAACCGCCTCTCCCCGCGCGTTGGCCGATTCATTAATCACTCTGTGGTCTCAGGAGTTT
ACGGCTAGCTCAGCCCTAGGTATTATGCTAGCTATTGTGAGCGGATAACAATTTCACACATACTAGAGAA
AGAGGAGAAATACTAAATGTGAGACCACGAA
