>Addgene plasmid #119581 | pC0.037 | depositor partial sequence | sequence record 226057 | J23107MH
TTTACGGCTAGCTCAGCCCTAGGTATTATGCTAGCTATTGTGAGCGGATAACAATTTCACACATACTAGA
GAAAGAGGAGAAATACTA
